>Addgene plasmid #20568 | pWZL Neo Myr Flag PFKM | addgene partial sequence | sequence record 26393 | 20568 with pWZL-Fwd
CTCCTTCTCTAGGCGCCGGCCGGATCCAGAATTCGCCACCATGGGGTCTTCAAAATCTAAACCAAAGGAC
CCCAGCCAGCGCCGGCGCAGGATCCGAGGTTACCTTGACTACAAAGACGATGACGACAAGCAATTGACAA
GTTTGTACAAAAAAGTTGGCATGACCCATGAAGAGCACCATGCAGCCAAAACCCTGGGGATTGGCAAAGC
CATTGCTGTCTTAACCTCTGGTGGAGATGCCCAAGGTATGAATGCTGCTGTCAGGGCTGTGGTTCGAGTT
GGTATCTTCACCGGTGCCCGTGTCTTCTTTGTCCATGAGGGTTATCAAGGCCTGGTGGATGGTGGAGATC
ACATCAAGGAAGCCACCTGGGAGAGCGTTTCGATGATGCTTCAGCTGGGAGGCACGGTGATTGGAAGTGC
CCGGTGCAAGGACTTTCGGGAACGAGAAGGACGACTCCGAGCTGCCTACAACCTGGTGAAGCGTGGGATC
ACCAATCTCTGTGTCATTGGGGGTGATGGCAGCCTCACTGGGGCTGACACCTTCCGTTCTGAGTGGAGTG
ACTTGTTGAGTGACCTCCAGAAAGCAGGTAAGATCACAGATGAGGAGGCTACGAAGTCCAGCTACCTGAA
CATTGTGGGCCTGGTTGGGTCAATTGACAATGACTTCTGTGGCACCGATATGACCATTGGCACTGACTCT
GCCCTGCATCGGATCATGGAAATTGTA
