[The description below was written by a language model from this plasmid's Addgene catalogue record.]
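Description:
pWZL Neo Myr Flag PFKM is a retroviral mammalian expression plasmid built on the Gateway destination backbone pWZL-Neo-Myr-Flag-DEST. It carries the human PFKM open reading frame, encoding the muscle isoform of phosphofructokinase. In bacteria it is selected with ampicillin and propagated in a recombination-deficient strain, a common precaution for retroviral vectors whose repeated sequences can recombine. In mammalian cells, transduced or transfected populations are selected with G418 through the neomycin resistance marker. The record contains no feature table, so the promoter driving the insert, the bacterial origin of replication and the arrangement of the neomycin cassette are not stated. Copy number is listed as unknown.

The ORF was first cloned into a Gateway entry vector and then moved into the destination backbone by an LR recombination reaction. This places it in frame behind two backbone-encoded N-terminal elements, a myristoylation signal and a Flag epitope. A myristoylation signal directs lipid modification of the N-terminus and so tethers the fusion protein to membranes, an approach often used to promote activation of kinases. The Flag tag allows detection or immunoprecipitation with anti-Flag antibodies.

The construct is one clone in a library of myristoylated, Flag-tagged kinases assembled for gain-of-function screening in a study that identified a breast cancer oncogene by integrative genomic approaches. It is suited to stable retroviral delivery and overexpression of membrane-targeted PFKM in mammalian cells. The depositors note that the identity of the gene has been verified but the clone has not been fully sequenced, so minor mutations cannot be excluded.
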