Addgene plasmid #20568: pWZL Neo Myr Flag PFKM
Depositing lab: William Hahn & Jean Zhao. Depositing organization: Dana-Farber Cancer Institute. Publication: Integrative Genomic Approaches Identify IKBKE as a Breast Cancer Oncogene (Kinase Library Clones). Boehm JS, Zhao JJ, Yao J, Kim SY, Firestein R, Dunn IF, Sjostrom SK, Garraway LA, Weremowicz S, Richardson AL, Greulich H, Stewart CJ, Mulvey LA, Shen RR, Ambrogio L, Hirozane-Kishikawa T, Hill DE, Vidal M, Meyerson M, Grenier JK, Hinkle G, Root DE, Roberts TM, Lander ES, Polyak K, Hahn WC. Cell. 2007 Jun 15. 129(6):1065-1079. 10.1016/j.cell.2007.03.052 PubMed 17574021.
Backbone
  Vector backbone: pWZL-Neo-Myr-Flag-DEST
  Backbone manufacturer: William Hahn Lab (available at Addgene, #15300)
  Vector type: Mammalian Expression, Retroviral
  Selectable markers: Neomycin (select with G418)
Growth in bacteria
  Bacterial resistance: Ampicillin, 100 μg/mL
  Growth temperature: 37°C
  Growth strain: Stbl3
  Growth instructions: Stbl3 cells to prevent recombination.
  Copy number: Unknown
Gene/Insert
  Gene/Insert name: PFKM (alt name: phosphofructokinase, muscle)
  Species: H. sapiens (human)
  GenBank ID: NM_000289
  Entrez Gene: PFKM (a.k.a. ATP-PFK, GSD7, PFK-1, PFK-A, PFK1, PFKA, PFKX, PPP1R122)
  Tag / fusion protein: Myr (N terminal on backbone); Flag (N terminal on backbone)
  Cloning method: Gateway Cloning
  Sequencing primers: 5′ pWZL-Fwd (GAA CCT CCT CGT TCG ACC); 3′ pWZL-Rev (TTC CGG GCC CTC ACA TTG)
Resource information
  A portion of this plasmid was derived from a plasmid made by: 2-H9
Terms and licenses: Academic/Nonprofit Terms; Industry Terms: Not Available to Industry
Depositor comments: ORFs were cloned into Gateway compatible pEntry vectors. An LR recombination reaction was performed to move the ORF to pWZL-Neo-Myr-Flag DEST such that the ORF would have 5' myristoylation and flag tags. This plasmid is part of a kinase library, and the gene has been verified, but has not been fully sequenced for minor mutations. Please see the following link for plasmids from this article that are not part of the kinase library http://www.addgene.org/pubmed/17574021
How to cite: pWZL Neo Myr Flag PFKM was a gift from William Hahn & Jean Zhao (Addgene plasmid # 20568 ; http://n2t.net/addgene:20568 ; RRID:Addgene_20568)
